Addgene plasmid #194435: pCS2TAL3-DD-zrif1_exon8
Purpose: Left (DD) TALEN for mutating zebrafish rif1 gene
Depositing lab: Christopher Sansam. Depositing organization: Oklahoma Medical Research Foundation. Publication: Zebrafish Rif1 impacts zygotic genome activation, replication timing, and sex determination. Masser EA, Noble TD, Siefert JC, Goins D, Sansam CG, Sansam CL. eLife 2023 (Reviewed Preprint) 12:RP87671 10.7554/eLife.87671.1.
Backbone
  Vector backbone: pCS2TAL3-DD
  Vector type: TALEN
Growth in bacteria
  Bacterial resistance: Ampicillin, 100 μg/mL
  Growth temperature: 37°C
  Growth strain: DH5alpha
  Copy number: High Copy
Gene/Insert
  Gene/Insert name: zrif1_ex8_LEFT
  Species: D. rerio (zebrafish)
  Entrez Gene: rif1 (a.k.a. fc38c03, si:dkey-89p3.2, wu:fc38c03)
  Promoter: CMV IE94
  Cloning method: Unknown
  Sequencing primers: 5′ TTGGCGTCGGCAAACAGTGG; 3′ GGCAACGCGATGGGACGT
Terms and licenses: Academic/Nonprofit Terms; Industry Terms: Not Available to Industry
Depositor comments: Please visit https://www.biorxiv.org/content/10.1101/2022.10.21.512903v1 for preprint.
How to cite: pCS2TAL3-DD-zrif1_exon8 was a gift from Christopher Sansam (Addgene plasmid # 194435 ; http://n2t.net/addgene:194435 ; RRID:Addgene_194435)
