[The description below was written by a language model from this plasmid's Addgene catalogue record and pLannotate feature annotations shown in this document.]
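Description:
pCS2TAL3-DD-zrif1_exon8 is a TALEN expression plasmid built on the pCS2TAL3-DD backbone, encoding the left-hand member of a nuclease pair designed to mutate the zebrafish (D. rerio) rif1 gene; the name indicates that exon 8 is the target. It is maintained in E. coli as a high-copy plasmid through a ColE1/pUC-type origin with ampicillin selection (AmpR under its own bla promoter). It also carries an f1 origin and remnants of the lac region (lacZα and lacI fragments, lac promoter and operator) inherited from the parental cloning vector.

The payload is a single open reading frame placed downstream of the simian CMV IE94 enhancer/promoter and an SP6 promoter. This arrangement allows either direct expression in vertebrate cells or in vitro transcription of mRNA with SP6 polymerase, the latter being the usual route for embryo injection, although the record does not state how this plasmid was delivered. The coding region begins with a 3xFLAG epitope tag, followed by TAL effector scaffold sequence annotated as fragments of Xanthomonas avrXa10 (N-terminal side) and avrBs3 (C-terminal side). The unannotated stretch between these fragments presumably holds the custom repeat array that specifies the left half-site, though the table does not label it. The scaffold is fused to the FokI cleavage domain, which must dimerize to cut. "DD" conventionally denotes an obligate-heterodimer FokI variant meant to pair with a complementary right-arm TALEN on a separate plasmid. An SV40 polyadenylation signal follows the coding sequence, though the table annotates it on the opposite strand, and T7 (fragment) and T3 promoters flank that region. The associated study concerns Rif1 function in zebrafish zygotic genome activation, replication timing and sex determination.
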