Features (pLannotate 1.2.2; 18 found; start..end, strand, type, name):
     30..458     -  rep_origin     f1 ori (sequence partly withheld): f1 bacteriophage origin of replication; arrow indicates direction of (+) strand synthesis
    463..529     -  CDS            lacZα (fragment): LacZα fragment of β-galactosidase; lacZ fragment
    536..1513    +  promoter       CMV IE94 promoter: enhancer/promoter region of simian cytomegalovirus major immediate early transcription unit IE94
   1548..1566    +  promoter       SP6 promoter: promoter for bacteriophage SP6 RNA polymerase
   1631..1696    +  CDS            3xFLAG: three tandem FLAG® epitope tags, followed by an enterokinase cleavage site
   1703..2212    +  CDS            avrXa10 (fragment): AVX10_XANOO - Experimental evidence at protein level: Swiss-Prot protein existence level 1. Avirulence protein. Induces the hypersensitive response (HR)in rice plants carrying the resistance gene Xa10. Activity depends on the presence of the core repeat domains; replacement with repeat domains from other proteins (AvrBs3 of X.euvesicatoria (AC P14727) or AvrXa7 of this organism) does not elicit the HR. Probably acts as a transcription factor in its host plant (rice) to induce plant resistance or disease. From Xanthomonas oryzae pv. oryzae.
   3599..3805    +  CDS            avrBs3 (fragment): AVRB3_XANEU - Experimental evidence at protein level: Swiss-Prot protein existence level 1. Avirulence protein. Acts as a transcription factor in C.annuum plants. In susceptible plants lacking the Bs3 resistance gene induces expression of a number of genes, including genes homologous to a family of auxin-induced genes, alpha-expansin genes, pectate lyase, anthocyanidin glucoside rhamnosyl transferase and at least one transcription factor, UPA20. Their expression leads to plant hypertrophy in mesophyll cells, probably mainly mediated by UPA20 (PubMed:17962565). In resistant plants induces the h
   3794..4381    +  CDS            FokI cleavage domain: nonspecific DNA cleavage domain of the FokI endonuclease (Li et al., 1992) must dimerize to be catalytically active
   4392..4409    -  promoter       T7 promoter (fragment): promoter for bacteriophage T7 RNA polymerase
   4414..4548    -  polyA_signal   SV40 poly(A) signal: SV40 polyadenylation signal
   4665..4683    -  promoter       T3 promoter: promoter for bacteriophage T3 RNA polymerase
   4728..4744    -  protein_bind   lac operator: The lac repressor binds to the lac operator to inhibit transcription in E. coli. This inhibition can be relieved by adding lactose or isopropyl-β-D-thiogalactopyranoside (IPTG). lac repressor encoded by lacI
   4752..4782    -  promoter       lac promoter: promoter for the E. coli lac operon
   4797..4818    -  protein_bind   CAP binding site: CAP binding activates transcription in the presence of cAMP. E. coli catabolite activator protein
   4831..4923    -  CDS            lacI (fragment): lac repressor; lacI; The lac repressor binds to the lac operator to inhibit transcription in E. coli. This inhibition can be relieved by adding lactose or isopropyl-β-D-thiogalactopyranoside (IPTG).
   5106..5694    -  rep_origin     ori: high-copy-number ColE1/pMB1/pBR322/pUC origin of replication
   5865..6725    -  CDS            AmpR: β-lactamase; bla; confers resistance to ampicillin, carbenicillin, and related antibiotics
   6726..6830    -  promoter       AmpR promoter: bla
>Addgene plasmid #194435 | pCS2TAL3-DD-zrif1_exon8 | addgene full sequence | sequence record 383159 | Addgene NGS Result
CTAAATTGTAAGCGTTAATATTTTGTTAAAATTCGCGTTAAATTTTTGTTAAATCAGCTCATTTTTTAAC
CAATAGGCCGAAATCGGCAAAATCCCTTATAAATCAAAAGAATAGACCGAGATAGGGT
[37 nt withheld, positions 129-165]
AAAGAACGTGGACTCCAACGTCAAAGG
[49 nt withheld, positions 193-241]
T
[91 nt withheld, positions 243-333]
G
[124 nt withheld, positions 335-458]
CCCATTCGCCATTCAGGCTGCGCAACTGTTGGGAAGGGCGATCGGTGCGGGCCTCTTCGCTATTACGCCA
GTCGACCGCCAATTCAATATGGCGTATATGGACTCATGCCAATTCAATATGGTGGATCTGGACCTGTGCC
AATTCAATATGGCGTATATGGACTCGTGCCAATTCAATATGGTGGATCTGGACCCCAGCCAATTCAATAT
GGCGGACTTGGCACCATGCCAATTCAATATGGCGGACCTGGCACTGTGCCAACTGGGGAGGGGTCTACTT
GGCACGGTGCCAAGTTTGAGGAGGGGTCTTGGCCCTGTGCCAAGTCCGCCATATTGAATTGGCATGGTGC
CAATAATGGCGGCCATATTGGCTATATGCCAGGATCAATATATAGGCAATATCCAATATGGCCCTATGCC
AATATGGCTATTGGCCAGGTTCAATACTATGTATTGGCCCTATGCCATATAGTATTCCATATATGGGTTT
TCCTATTGACGTAGATAGCCCCTCCCAATGGGCGGTCCCATATACCATATATGGGGCTTCCTAATACCGC
CCATAGCCACTCCCCCATTGACGTCAATGGTCTCTATATATGGTCTTTCCTATTGACGTCATATGGGCGG
TCCTATTGACGTATATGGCGCCTCCCCCATTGACGTCAATTACGGTAAATGGCCCGCCTGGCTCAATGCC
CATTGACGTCAATAGGACCACCCACCATTGACGTCAATGGGATGGCTCATTGCCCATTCATATCCGTTCT
CACGCCCCCTATTGACGTCAATGACGGTAAATGGCCCACTTGGCAGTACATCAATATCTATTAATAGTAA
CTTGGCAAGTACATTACTATTGGAAGTACGCCAGGGTACATTGGCAGTACTCCCATTGACGTCAATGGCG
GTAAATGGCCCGCGATGGCTGCCAAGTACATCCCCATTGACGTCAATGGGGAGGGGCAATGACGCAAATG
GGCGTTCCATTGACGTAAATGGGCGGTAGGCGTGCCTAATGGGAGGTCTATATAAGCAATGCTCGTTTAG
GGAACCGCCATTCTGCCTGGGGACGTCGGAGCAAGCTTGATTTAGGTGACACTATAGAATACAAGCTACT
TGTTCTTTTTGCAGGATCTGCCACCATGGCTCCAAAGAAGAAGCGTAAGGTAGACTACAAAGACCATGAC
GGTGATTATAAAGATCATGACATCGATTACAAGGATGACGATGACAAGGGTACCGTGGATCTACGCACGC
TCGGCTACAGTCAGCAGCAGCAAGAGAAGATCAAACCGAAGGTGCGTTCGACAGTGGCGCAGCACCACGA
GGCACTGGTGGGCCATGGGTTTACACACGCGCACATCGTTGCGCTCAGCCAACACCCGGCAGCGTTAGGG
ACCGTCGCTGTCACGTATCAGCACATAATCACGGCGTTGCCAGAGGCGACACACGAAGACATCGTTGGCG
TCGGCAAACAGTGGTCCGGCGCACGCGCCCTGGAGGCCTTGCTCACGGATGCGGGGGAGTTGAGAGGTCC
GCCGTTACAGTTGGACACAGGCCAACTTGTGAAGATTGCAAAACGTGGCGGCGTGACCGCAATGGAGGCA
GTGCATGCATCGCGCAATGCACTGACGGGTGCCCCCCTGAACCTGACCCCGGACCAAGTGGTGGCTATCG
CCAGCAACAATGGCGGCAAGCAAGCGCTCGAAACGGTGCAGCGGCTGTTGCCGGTGCTGTGCCAGGACCA
TGGCCTGACTCCGGACCAAGTGGTGGCTATCGCCAGCCACGATGGCGGCAAGCAAGCGCTCGAAACGGTG
CAGCGGCTGTTGCCGGTGCTGTGCCAGGACCATGGCCTGACCCCGGACCAAGTGGTGGCTATCGCCAGCA
ACGGTGGCGGCAAGCAAGCGCTCGAAACGGTGCAGCGGCTGTTGCCGGTGCTGTGCCAGGACCATGGCCT
GACCCCGGACCAAGTGGTGGCTATCGCCAGCAACGGTGGCGGCAAGCAAGCGCTCGAAACGGTGCAGCGG
CTGTTGCCGGTGCTGTGCCAGGACCATGGCCTGACCCCGGACCAAGTGGTGGCTATCGCCAGCAACGGTG
GCGGCAAGCAAGCGCTCGAAACGGTGCAGCGGCTGTTGCCGGTGCTGTGCCAGGACCATGGCCTGACTCC
GGACCAAGTGGTGGCTATCGCCAGCCACGATGGCGGCAAGCAAGCGCTCGAAACGGTGCAGCGGCTGTTG
CCGGTGCTGTGCCAGGACCATGGCCTGACCCCGGACCAAGTGGTGGCTATCGCCAGCAACATTGGCGGCA
AGCAAGCGCTCGAAACGGTGCAGCGGCTGTTGCCGGTGCTGTGCCAGGACCATGGCCTGACCCCGGACCA
AGTGGTGGCTATCGCCAGCAACGGTGGCGGCAAGCAAGCGCTCGAAACGGTGCAGCGGCTGTTGCCGGTG
CTGTGCCAGGACCATGGCCTGACCCCGGACCAAGTGGTGGCTATCGCCAGCAACGGTGGCGGCAAGCAAG
CGCTCGAAACGGTGCAGCGGCTGTTGCCGGTGCTGTGCCAGGACCATGGCCTGACCCCGGACCAAGTGGT
GGCTATCGCCAGCAACATTGGCGGCAAGCAAGCGCTCGAAACGGTGCAGCGGCTGTTGCCGGTGCTGTGC
CAGGACCATGGCCTGACCCCGGACCAAGTGGTGGCTATCGCCAGCAACATTGGCGGCAAGCAAGCGCTCG
AAACGGTGCAGCGGCTGTTGCCGGTGCTGTGCCAGGACCATGGCCTGACTCCGGACCAAGTGGTGGCTAT
CGCCAGCCACGATGGCGGCAAGCAAGCGCTCGAAACGGTGCAGCGGCTGTTGCCGGTGCTGTGCCAGGAC
CATGGCCTGACCCCGGACCAAGTGGTGGCTATCGCCAGCAACGGTGGCGGCAAGCAAGCGCTCGAAACGG
TGCAGCGGCTGTTGCCGGTGCTGTGCCAGGACCATGGCCTGACTCCGGACCAAGTGGTGGCTATCGCCAG
CCACGATGGCGGCAAGCAAGCGCTCGAAACGGTGCAGCGGCTGTTGCCGGTGCTGTGCCAGGACCATGGC
CTGACCCCGGACCAAGTGGTGGCTATCGCCAGCCACGATGGCGGCAAGCAAGCGCTCGAAAGCATTGTGG
CCCAGCTGAGCCGGCCTGATCCGGCGTTGGCCGCGTTGACCAACGACCACCTCGTCGCCTTGGCCTGCCT
CGGCGGACGTCCTGCCATGGATGCAGTGAAAAAGGGATTGCCGCACGCGCCGGAATTGATCAGAAGAGTC
AATCGCCGTATTGGCGAACGCACGTCCCATCGCGTTGCCGGATCCCAACTAGTCAAAAGTGAACTGGAGG
AGAAGAAATCTGAACTTCGTCATAAATTGAAATATGTGCCTCATGAATATATTGAATTAATTGAAATTGC
CAGAAATTCCACTCAGGATAGAATTCTTGAAATGAAGGTAATGGAATTTTTTATGAAAGTTTATGGATAT
AGAGGTAAACATTTGGGTGGATCAAGGAAACCGGACGGAGCAATTTATACTGTCGGATCTCCTATTGATT
ACGGTGTGATCGTGGATACTAAAGCTTATAGCGGAGGTTATAATCTGCCAATTGGCCAAGCAGATGAAAT
GCAAGACTATGTCGAAGAAAATCAAACACGAAACAAACATATCAACCCTAATGAATGGTGGAAAGTCTAT
CCATCTTCTGTAACGGAATTTAAGTTTTTATTTGTGAGTGGTCACTTTAAAGGAAACTACAAAGCTCAGC
TTACACGATTAAATCATATCACTAATTGTAATGGAGCTGTTCTTAGTGTAGAAGAGCTTTTAATTGGTGG
AGAAATGATTAAAGCCGGCACATTAACCTTAGAGGAAGTGCGCCGGAAATTTAATAACGGCGAGATAAAC
TTTTAATCTAGAACTATAGTGAGTCGTATTACGTAGATCCAGACATGATAAGATACATTGATGAGTTTGG
ACAAACCACAACTAGAATGCAGTGAAAAAAATGCTTTATTTGTGAAATTTGTGATGCTATTGCTTTATTT
GTAACCATTATAAGCTGCAATAAACAAGTTAACAACAACAATTGCATTCATTTTATGTTTCAGGTTCAGG
GGGAGGTGTGGGAGGTTTTTTAATTCGCGGCCGCGGCGCCAATGCATTGGGCCCGGTACGTACCCAGCTT
TTGTTCCCTTTAGTGAGGGTTAATTGCGCGCTTGGCGTAATCATGGTCATAGCTGTTTCCTGTGTGAAAT
TGTTATCCGCTCACAATTCCACACAACATACGAGCCGGGAGCATAAAGTGTAAAGCCTGGGGTGCCTAAT
GAGTGAGCTAACTCACATTAATTGCGTTGCGCTCACTGCCCGCTTTCCAGTCGGGAAACCTGTCGTGCCA
GCTGCATTAATGAATCGGCCAACGCGCGGGGAGAGGCGGTTTGCGTATTGGGCGCTCTTCCGCTTCCTCG
CTCACTGACTCGCTGCGCTCGGTCGTTCGGCTGCGGCGAGCGGTATCAGCTCACTCAAAGGCGGTAATAC
GGTTATCCACAGAATCAGGGGATAACGCAGGAAAGAACATGTGAGCAAAAGGCCAGCAAAAGGCCAGGAA
CCGTAAAAAGGCCGCGTTGCTGGCGTTTTTCCATAGGCTCCGCCCCCCTGACGAGCATCACAAAAATCGA
CGCTCAAGTCAGAGGTGGCGAAACCCGACAGGACTATAAAGATACCAGGCGTTTCCCCCTGGAAGCTCCC
TCGTGCGCTCTCCTGTTCCGACCCTGCCGCTTACCGGATACCTGTCCGCCTTTCTCCCTTCGGGAAGCGT
GGCGCTTTCTCATAGCTCACGCTGTAGGTATCTCAGTTCGGTGTAGGTCGTTCGCTCCAAGCTGGGCTGT
GTGCACGAACCCCCCGTTCAGCCCGACCGCTGCGCCTTATCCGGTAACTATCGTCTTGAGTCCAACCCGG
TAAGACACGACTTATCGCCACTGGCAGCAGCCACTGGTAACAGGATTAGCAGAGCGAGGTATGTAGGCGG
TGCTACAGAGTTCTTGAAGTGGTGGCCTAACTACGGCTACACTAGAAGAACAGTATTTGGTATCTGCGCT
CTGCTGAAGCCAGTTACCTTCGGAAAAAGAGTTGGTAGCTCTTGATCCGGCAAACAAACCACCGCTGGTA
GCGGTGGTTTTTTTGTTTGCAAGCAGCAGATTACGCGCAGAAAAAAAGGATCTCAAGAAGATCCTTTGAT
CTTTTCTACGGGGTCTGACGCTCAGTGGAACGAAAACTCACGTTAAGGGATTTTGGTCATGAGATTATCA
AAAAGGATCTTCACCTAGATCCTTTTAAATTAAAAATGAAGTTTTAAATCAATCTAAAGTATATATGAGT
AAACTTGGTCTGACAGTTACCAATGCTTAATCAGTGAGGCACCTATCTCAGCGATCTGTCTATTTCGTTC
ATCCATAGTTGCCTGACTCCCCGTCGTGTAGATAACTACGATACGGGAGGGCTTACCATCTGGCCCCAGT
GCTGCAATGATACCGCGAGACCCACGCTCACCGGCTCCAGATTTATCAGCAATAAACCAGCCAGCCGGAA
GGGCCGAGCGCAGAAGTGGTCCTGCAACTTTATCCGCCTCCATCCAGTCTATTAATTGTTGCCGGGAAGC
TAGAGTAAGTAGTTCGCCAGTTAATAGTTTGCGCAACGTTGTTGCCATTGCTACAGGCATCGTGGTGTCA
CGCTCGTCGTTTGGTATGGCTTCATTCAGCTCCGGTTCCCAACGATCAAGGCGAGTTACATGATCCCCCA
TGTTGTGCAAAAAAGCGGTTAGCTCCTTCGGTCCTCCGATCGTTGTCAGAAGTAAGTTGGCCGCAGTGTT
ATCACTCATGGTTATGGCAGCACTGCATAATTCTCTTACTGTCATGCCATCCGTAAGATGCTTTTCTGTG
ACTGGTGAGTACTCAACCAAGTCATTCTGAGAATAGTGTATGCGGCGACCGAGTTGCTCTTGCCCGGCGT
CAATACGGGATAATACCGCGCCACATAGCAGAACTTTAAAAGTGCTCATCATTGGAAAACGTTCTTCGGG
GCGAAAACTCTCAAGGATCTTACCGCTGTTGAGATCCAGTTCGATGTAACCCACTCGTGCACCCAACTGA
TCTTCAGCATCTTTTACTTTCACCAGCGTTTCTGGGTGAGCAAAAACAGGAAGGCAAAATGCCGCAAAAA
AGGGAATAAGGGCGACACGGAAATGTTGAATACTCATACTCTTCCTTTTTCAATATTATTGAAGCATTTA
TCAGGGTTATTGTCTCATGAGCGGATACATATTTGAATGTATTTAGAAAAATAAACAAATAGGGGTTCCG
CGCACATTTCCCCGAAAAGTGCCAC
